Addgene plasmid #39434: TAL2064
Depositing lab: Keith Joung. Depositing organization: Massachusetts General Hospital. Publication: FLASH assembly of TALENs for high-throughput genome editing. Reyon D, Tsai SQ, Khayter C, Foden JA, Sander JD, Joung JK. Nat Biotechnol. 2012 Apr 8. doi: 10.1038/nbt.2170. PubMed 22484455.
Backbone
  Vector backbone: JDS74
  Backbone manufacturer: Joung lab (Addgene Plasmid # 32288)
  Backbone size w/o insert (bp): 6447
  Vector type: Mammalian Expression ; T7
Growth in bacteria
  Bacterial resistance: Ampicillin, 100 μg/mL
  Growth temperature: 37°C
  Growth strain: XL1 Blue
  Copy number: High Copy
Gene/Insert
  Gene/Insert name: eGFP-TALEN-39-Left
  Species: H. sapiens (human)
  Insert size (bp): 1742
  Promoter: CMV
  Tag / fusion protein: 3X Flag (N terminal on backbone); WT FOKI (C terminal on backbone)
  Cloning method: Restriction Enzyme; 5′ cloning site BsmBI (destroyed during cloning); 3′ cloning site BsmBI (destroyed during cloning)
  Sequencing primers: 5′ CMV-F
Terms and licenses: Academic/Nonprofit Terms; Industry Terms: Not Available to Industry
Depositor comments: Target binding site: TCAGCGTGTCCGGCGAGGG To reduce the chance of recombination in this plasmid, do not grow in liquid culture for more than 12-14 hours. It is strongly recommended that users perform a diagnostic digest to verify this plasmid prior to use. For example, a double digest of the plasmid with BamHI and KpnI should result in two bands at 2.4kb and 5.8kb
How to cite: TAL2064 was a gift from Keith Joung (Addgene plasmid # 39434 ; http://n2t.net/addgene:39434 ; RRID:Addgene_39434)
