[The description below was written by a language model from this plasmid's Addgene catalogue record.]
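Description:
TAL2064 is a mammalian expression plasmid encoding the left monomer of a TALEN pair directed against an eGFP reporter gene (insert name eGFP-TALEN-39-Left). It is built on the JDS74 backbone, a TALEN expression vector of about 6.4 kb that receives assembled TAL effector repeat arrays. It is maintained in E. coli as a high-copy plasmid under ampicillin selection. The record gives no feature table, so the bacterial origin and other backbone elements are not individually documented.

The roughly 1.7 kb insert is a customised array of TAL effector repeats. It was cloned into the backbone through BsmBI sites that were destroyed in the process, as expected for a type IIS enzyme strategy that gives seamless in-frame junctions. The backbone supplies an N-terminal 3X Flag tag, useful for detecting the protein, and a C-terminal wild-type FokI nuclease domain, so the expressed product is a complete Flag-tagged TALEN monomer. A CMV promoter drives transcription in mammalian cells. The vector type also lists T7, which suggests a T7 promoter is available for in vitro transcription of the coding sequence.

Because FokI cleaves only as a dimer, this left monomer is meant to be co-expressed with a matching right-hand TALEN that binds the opposite strand nearby. Together they make a double-strand break within eGFP. The construct comes from a set of TALENs made by the FLASH high-throughput assembly method. Such eGFP-targeted pairs are typically used to measure nuclease activity by loss of fluorescence in reporter cells. The depositor notes that the repetitive TAL array is prone to recombination and recommends checking the plasmid's integrity before use.
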