>Addgene plasmid #39434 | TAL2064 | depositor partial sequence | sequence record 49736 | TAL2064 sequence 1742 bps
GAACCTGACCCCAGACCAGGTAGTCGCAATCGCGTCACATGACGGGGGAAAGCAAGCCCTGGAAACCGTG
CAAAGGTTGTTGCCGGTCCTTTGTCAAGACCACGGCCTTACACCGGAGCAAGTCGTGGCCATTGCAAGCA
ACATCGGTGGCAAACAGGCTCTTGAGACGGTTCAGAGACTTCTCCCAGTTCTCTGTCAAGCCCACGGGCT
GACTCCCGATCAAGTTGTAGCGATTGCGAATAACAATGGAGGGAAACAAGCATTGGAGACTGTCCAACGG
CTCCTTCCCGTGTTGTGTCAAGCCCACGGTTTGACGCCTGCACAAGTGGTCGCCATCGCCAGCCATGATG
GCGGTAAGCAGGCGCTGGAAACAGTACAGCGCCTGCTGCCTGTACTGTGCCAGGATCATGGACTGACCCC
AGACCAGGTAGTCGCAATCGCGAACAATAATGGGGGAAAGCAAGCCCTGGAAACCGTGCAAAGGTTGTTG
CCGGTCCTTTGTCAAGACCACGGCCTTACACCGGAGCAAGTCGTGGCCATTGCAAGCAATGGGGGTGGCA
AACAGGCTCTTGAGACGGTTCAGAGACTTCTCCCAGTTCTCTGTCAAGCCCACGGGCTGACTCCCGATCA
AGTTGTAGCGATTGCGAATAACAATGGAGGGAAACAAGCATTGGAGACTGTCCAACGGCTCCTTCCCGTG
TTGTGTCAAGCCCACGGTTTGACGCCTGCACAAGTGGTCGCCATCGCCTCGAATGGCGGCGGTAAGCAGG
CGCTGGAAACAGTACAGCGCCTGCTGCCTGTACTGTGCCAGGATCATGGACTGACCCCAGACCAGGTAGT
CGCAATCGCGTCACATGACGGGGGAAAGCAAGCCCTGGAAACCGTGCAAAGGTTGTTGCCGGTCCTTTGT
CAAGACCACGGCCTTACACCGGAGCAAGTCGTGGCCATTGCATCCCACGACGGTGGCAAACAGGCTCTTG
AGACGGTTCAGAGACTTCTCCCAGTTCTCTGTCAAGCCCACGGGCTGACTCCCGATCAAGTTGTAGCGAT
TGCGAATAACAATGGAGGGAAACAAGCATTGGAGACTGTCCAACGGCTCCTTCCCGTGTTGTGTCAAGCC
CACGGTTTGACGCCTGCACAAGTGGTCGCCATCGCCAACAACAACGGCGGTAAGCAGGCGCTGGAAACAG
TACAGCGCCTGCTGCCTGTACTGTGCCAGGATCATGGACTGACCCCAGACCAGGTAGTCGCAATCGCGTC
ACATGACGGGGGAAAGCAAGCCCTGGAAACCGTGCAAAGGTTGTTGCCGGTCCTTTGTCAAGACCACGGC
CTTACACCGGAGCAAGTCGTGGCCATTGCAAATAATAACGGTGGCAAACAGGCTCTTGAGACGGTTCAGA
GACTTCTCCCAGTTCTCTGTCAAGCCCACGGGCTGACTCCCGATCAAGTTGTAGCGATTGCGTCGAACAT
TGGAGGGAAACAAGCATTGGAGACTGTCCAACGGCTCCTTCCCGTGTTGTGTCAAGCCCACGGTTTGACG
CCTGCACAAGTGGTCGCCATCGCCAACAACAACGGCGGTAAGCAGGCGCTGGAAACAGTACAGCGCCTGC
TGCCTGTACTGTGCCAGGATCATGGACTGACCCCAGACCAGGTAGTCGCAATCGCGAACAATAATGGGGG
AAAGCAAGCCCTGGAAACCGTGCAAAGGTTGTTGCCGGTCCTTTGTCAAGACCACGGCCTGA
