>Addgene plasmid #39434 | TAL2064 | addgene partial sequence | sequence record 52890 | JDS-TALEN-F 5'-TAGGGGTCGGTAAACAGTGG-3'
GCTGCTGACTGTGGCGGGTGAGCTTAGGGGGCCTCCGCTCCAGCTCGACACCGGGCAGCTGCTGAAGATC
GCGAAGAGAGGGGGAGTAACAGCGGTAGAGGCAGTGCACGCCTGGCGCAATGCGCTCACCGGGGCCCCCT
TGAACCTGACCCCAGACCAGGTAGTCGCAATCGCGTCACATGACGGGGGAAAGCAAGCCCTGGAAACCGT
GCAAAGGTTGTTGCCGGTCCTTTGTCAAGACCACGGCCTTACACCGGAGCAAGTCGTGGCCATTGCAAGC
AACATCGGTGGCAAACAGGCTCTTGAGACGGTTCAGAGACTTCTCCCAGTTCTCTGTCAAGCCCACGGGC
TGACTCCCGATCAAGTTGTAGCGATTGCGAATAACAATGGAGGGAAACAAGCATTGGAGACTGTCCAACG
GCTCCTTCCCGTGTTGTGTCAAGCCCACGGTTTGACGCCTGCACAAGTGGTCGCCATCGCCAGCCATGAT
GGCGGTAAGCAGGCGCTGGAAACAGTACAGCGCCTGCTGCCTGTACTGTGCCAGGATCATGGACTGACCC
CAGACCAGGTAGTCGCAATCGCGAACAATAATGGGGGAAAGCAAGCCCTGGAAACCGTGCAAAGGTTGTT
GCCGGTCCTTTGTCAAGACCACGGCCTTACACCGGAGCAAGTCGTGGCCATTGCAAGCAATGGGGGTGGC
AAACAGGCTCTTGAGACGGTTCAGAGACTTCTCCCAGTTCTCTGTCAAGCCCACGGGCTGACTCCCGATC
AAGTTGTAGCGATTGCGAATAACAATGGAGGGAAACAAGCATTGGAGACTGTCCAACGGCTCCTTCCCGT
GTTGTGTCAAGCCCACGGTTTGACGCCTGCACAAGTGGTCGCCATCGCCTCGAATGGCGGCGGTAAGCAG
GCGCTGGAAACAGTACAGCG
